>Addgene plasmid #66610 | pECFP-Sec23A | addgene partial sequence | sequence record 116803 | CMV-F 5'-CGCAAATGGGCGGTAGGCGTG-3'
AGTGAACCGTCAGATCCGCTAGCGCTACCGGTCGCCACCATGGTGAGCAAGGGCGAGGAGCTGTTCACCG
GGGTGGTGCCCATCCTGGTCGAGCTGGACGGCGACGTAAACGGCCACAGGTTCAGCGTGTCCGGCGAGGG
CGAGGGCGATGCCACCTACGGCAAGCTGACCCTGAAGTTCATCTGCACCACCGGCAAGCTGCCCGTGCCC
TGGCCCACCCTCGTGACCACCCTGACCTGGGGCGTGCAGTGCTTCAGCCGCTACCCCGACCACATGAAGC
AGCACGACTTCTTCAAGTCCGCCATGCCCGAAGGCTACGTCCAGGAGCGTACCATCTTCTTCAAGGACGA
CGGCAACTACAAGACCCGCGCCGAGGTGAAGTTCGAGGGCGACACCCTGGTGAACCGCATCGAGCTGAAG
GGCATCGACTTCAAGGAGGACGGCAACATCCTGGGGCACAAGCTGGAGTACAACTACATCAGCCACAACG
TCTATATCACCGCCGACAAGCAGAAGAACGGCATCAAGGCCCACTTCAAGATCCGCCACAACATCGAGGA
CGGCAGCGTGCAGCTCGCCGACCACTACCAGCAGAACACCCCCATCGGCGACGGCCCCGTGCTGCTGCCC
GAC
