>Addgene plasmid #66610 | pECFP-Sec23A | addgene partial sequence | sequence record 118074 | EGFP-C 5'-CATGGTCCTGCTGGAGTTCGTG-3'
GTCCGGACTCAGATCCCCCGGGCTGCAGGAATTCGATCGGCCTCACTGGCCGTCGACTACATCAAACTCC
ACAATGACAACCTATTTGGAATTCATTCAACAAAATGAAGAACGAGATGGAGTCCGATTTAGTTGGAATG
TTTGGCCATCAAGTCGACTGGAAGCTACAAGAATGGTTGTTCCTGTGGCAGCCCTGTTTACACCACTGAA
AGAGAGACCTGACTTACCACCTATTCAATATGAACCTGTTCTGTGTAGTAGGACCACTTGCCGTGCAGTT
TTGAATCCTTTATGTCAAGTGGATTATCGAGCAAAACTTTGGGCTTGCAACTTTTGTTACCAAAGGAATC
AGTTTCCACCTAGTTATGCTGGTATATCTGAACTGAATCAGCCTGCTGAACTTTTACCTCAGTTTTCTAG
CATTGAATATGTAGTTCTGCGTGGTCCTCAGATGCCTTTGATATTCCTCTATGTGGTTGATACTTGCATG
GAAGATGAAGATTTACAAGCCCTGAAAGAATCCATGCAGATGTCATTAAGTCTTTTACCACCTACAGCTT
TGGTTGGACTTATTACTTTTGGGAGAATGGTTCAGGTTCATGAACTTGGATGTGAAGGCATTTCAAAAAG
CTATGTCTTCAGAGGAACAAAAGATTTGTCTGCCAAACAACTGCAGGAAATGCTGGGGCTCTCTAAAGTA
CCAGTTACTCAAGC
