[The description below was written by a language model from this plasmid's Addgene catalogue record.]
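Description:
pECFP-Sec23A is a mammalian expression plasmid built on the Clontech pECFP-C1 backbone and carrying human SEC23A fused to enhanced cyan fluorescent protein. ECFP sits at the N-terminus of the insert, as expected for a C1-series vector in which the gene of interest is cloned downstream of the fluorescent protein coding sequence, so cells produce a single ECFP-Sec23A fusion protein. The record does not list the promoter or other regulatory elements and no feature table is provided. Vectors of this family generally drive expression from the CMV immediate-early promoter with an SV40 polyadenylation signal, but that is not confirmed here. The plasmid is maintained at high copy in E. coli under kanamycin selection. The same resistance cassette type in this backbone confers neomycin resistance in mammalian cells, allowing stable transfectants to be selected with G418.

Sec23A is a component of the COPII coat, which assembles at endoplasmic reticulum exit sites and mediates the budding of carriers destined for the Golgi. Tagging it with ECFP allows COPII-coated structures and ER exit sites to be visualised by fluorescence microscopy, including in living cells. The cyan emission makes it suitable for dual-colour imaging alongside yellow or other spectrally distinct fluorescent fusions. The associated work concerned the spatial relationship between COPII and COPI-coated ER-to-Golgi transport complexes near ER exit sites, consistent with use of this construct as a marker for studying early secretory pathway organisation and dynamics.
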