Addgene plasmid #66610: pECFP-Sec23A
Purpose: CFP fusion of Sec23A
Depositing lab: David Stephens. Depositing organization: University of Bristol. Publication: COPI-coated ER-to-Golgi transport complexes segregate from COPII in close proximity to ER exit sites. Stephens DJ, Lin-Marq N, Pagano A, Pepperkok R, Paccaud JP. J Cell Sci. 2000 Jun;113 ( Pt 12):2177-85. PubMed 10825291.
Backbone
  Vector backbone: pECFP-C1
  Backbone manufacturer: Clontech
  Vector type: Mammalian Expression
  Selectable markers: Neomycin (select with G418)
Growth in bacteria
  Bacterial resistance: Kanamycin, 50 μg/mL
  Growth temperature: 37°C
  Growth strain: DH5alpha
  Copy number: High Copy
Gene/Insert
  Gene/Insert name: Sec23A
  Species: H. sapiens (human)
  GenBank ID: AAH36649.1
  Entrez Gene: SEC23A (a.k.a. CLSD, hSec23A)
  Tag / fusion protein: ECFP (N terminal on insert)
Terms and licenses: Academic/Nonprofit Terms; Industry Terms: Not Available to Industry
How to cite: pECFP-Sec23A was a gift from David Stephens (Addgene plasmid # 66610 ; http://n2t.net/addgene:66610 ; RRID:Addgene_66610)
